>Addgene plasmid #184778 | FLT3-MSCV-IRES-GFP | addgene full sequence | sequence record 364897 | Addgene NGS Result
ATGAAAGACCCCACCTGTAGGTTTGGCAAGCTAGCTTAAGTAACGCCATTTTGCAAGGCATGGAAAATAC
ATAACTGAGAATAGAGAAGTTCAGATCAAGGTTAGGAACAGAGAGACAGCAGAATATGGGCCAAACAGGA
TATCTGTGGTAAGCAGTTCCTGCCCCGGCTCAGGGCCAAGAACAGATGGTCCCCAGATGCGGTCCCGCCC
TCAGCAGTTTCTAGAGAACCATCAGATGTTTCCAGGGTGCCCCAAGGACCTGAAATGACCCTGTGCCTTA
TTTGAACTAACCAATCAGTTCGCTTCTCGCTTCTGTTCGCGCGCTTCTGCTCCCCGAGCTCAATAAAAGA
GCCCACAACCCCTCACTCGGCGCGCCAGTCCTCCGATAGACTGCGTCGCCCGGGTACCCGTATTCCCAAT
AAAGCCTCTTGCTGTTTGCATCCGAATCGTGGACTCGCTGATCCTTGGGAGGGTCTCCTCAGATTGATTG
ACTGCCCACCTCGGGGGTCTTTCATTTGGAGGTTCCACCGAGATTTGGAGACCCCTGCCCAGGGACCACC
GACCCCCCCGCCGGGAGGTAAGCTGGCCAGCGGTCGTTTCGTGTCTGTCTCTGTCTTTGTGCGTGTTTGT
GCCGGCATCTAATGTTTGCGCCTGCGTCTGTACTAGTTAGCTAACTAGCTCTGTATCTGGCGGACCCGTG
GTGGAACTGACGAGTTCTGAACACCCGGCCGCAACCCTGGGAGACGTCCCAGGGACTTTGGGGGCCGTTT
TTGTGGCCCGACCTGAGGAAGGGAGTCGATGTGGAATCCGACCCCGTCAGGATATGTGGTTCTGGTAGGA
GACGAGAACCTAAAACAGTTCCCGCCTCCGTCTGAATTTTTGCTTTCGGTTTGGAACCGAAGCCGCGCGT
CTTGTCTGCTGCAGCGCTGCAGCATCGTTCTGTGTTGTCTCTGTCTGACTGTGTTTCTGTATTTGTCTGA
AAATTAGGGCCAGACTGTTACCACTCCCTTAAGTTTGACCTTAGGTCACTGGAAAGATGTCGAGCGGATC
GCTCACAACCAGTCGGTAGATGTCAAGAAGAGACGTTGGGTTACCTTCTGCTCTGCAGAATGGCCAACCT
TTAACGTCGGATGGCCGCGAGACGGCACCTTTAACCGAGACCTCATCACCCAGGTTAAGATCAAGGTCTT
TTCACCTGGCCCGCATGGACACCCAGACCAGGTCCCCTACATCGTGACCTGGGAAGCCTTGGCTTTTGAC
CCCCCTCCCTGGGTCAAGCCCTTTGTACACCCTAAGCCTCCGCCTCCTCTTCCTCCATCCGCCCCGTCTC
TCCCCCTTGAACCTCCTCGTTCGACCCCGCCTCGATCCTCCCTTTATCCAGCCCTCACTCCTTCTCTAGG
CGCCGGAATTAGATCTATGCCGGCGTTGGCGCGCGACGGCGGCCAGCTGCCGCTGCTCGTTGTTTTTTCT
GCAATGATATTTGGGACTATTACAAATCAAGATCTGCCTGTGATCAAGTGTGTTTTAATCAATCATAAGA
ACAATGATTCATCAGTGGGGAAGTCATCATCATATCCCATGGTATCAGAATCCCCGGAAGACCTCGGGTG
TGCGTTGAGACCCCAGAGCTCAGGGACAGTGTACGAAGCTGCCGCTGTGGAAGTGGATGTATCTGCTTCC
ATCACACTGCAAGTGCTGGTCGATGCCCCAGGGAACATTTCCTGTCTCTGGGTCTTTAAGCACAGCTCCC
TGAATTGCCAGCCACATTTTGATTTACAAAACAGAGGAGTTGTTTCCATGGTCATTTTGAAAATGACAGA
AACCCAAGCTGGAGAATACCTACTTTTTATTCAGAGTGAAGCTACCAATTACACAATATTGTTTACAGTG
AGTATAAGAAATACCCTGCTTTACACATTAAGAAGACCTTACTTTAGAAAAATGGAAAACCAGGACGCCC
TGGTCTGCATATCTGAGAGCGTTCCAGAGCCGATCGTGGAATGGGTGCTTTGCGATTCACAGGGGGAAAG
CTGTAAAGAAGAAAGTCCAGCTGTTGTTAAAAAGGAGGAAAAAGTGCTTCATGAATTATTTGGGATGGAC
ATAAGGTGCTGTGCCAGAAATGAACTGGGCAGGGAATGCACCAGGCTGTTCACAATAGATCTAAATCAAA
CTCCTCAGACCACATTGCCACAATTATTTCTTAAAGTAGGGGAACCCTTATGGATAAGGTGCAAAGCTGT
TCATGTGAACCATGGATTCGGGCTCACCTGGGAATTAGAAAACAAAGCACTCGAGGAGGGCAACTACTTT
GAGATGAGTACCTATTCAACAAACAGAACTATGATACGGATTCTGTTTGCTTTTGTATCATCAGTGGCAA
GAAACGACACCGGATACTACACTTGTTCCTCTTCAAAGCATCCCAGTCAATCAGCTTTGGTTACCATCGT
AGAAAAGGGATTTATAAATGCTACCAATTCAAGTGAAGATTATGAAATTGACCAATATGAAGAGTTTTGT
TTTTCTGTCAGGTTTAAAGCCTACCCACAAATCAGATGTACGTGGACCTTCTCTCGAAAATCATTTCCTT
GTGAGCAAAAGGGTCTTGATAACGGATACAGCATATCCAAGTTTTGCAATCATAAGCACCAGCCAGGAGA
ATATATATTCCATGCAGAAAATGATGATGCCCAATTTACCAAAATGTTCACGCTGAATATAAGAAGGAAA
CCTCAAGTGCTCGCAGAAGCATCGGCAAGTCAGGCGTCCTGTTTCTCGGATGGATACCCATTACCATCTT
GGACCTGGAAGAAGTGTTCAGACAAGTCTCCCAACTGCACAGAAGAGATCACAGAAGGAGTCTGGAATAG
AAAGGCTAACAGAAAAGTGTTTGGACAGTGGGTGTCGAGCAGTACTCTAAACATGAGTGAAGCCATAAAA
GGGTTCCTGGTCAAGTGCTGTGCGTACAATTCCCTTGGCACATCTTGTGAGACGATCCTTTTAAACTCTC
CAGGCCCCTTCCCTTTCATCCAAGACAACATCTCATTCTATGCAACAATTGGTGTTTGTCTCCTCTTCAT
TGTCGTTTTAACCCTGCTAATTTGTCACAAGTACAAAAAGCAATTTAGGTATGAAAGCCAGCTACAGATG
GTACAGGTGACCGGCTCCTCAGATAATGAGTACTTCTACGTTGATTTCAGAGAATATGAATATGATCTCA
AATGGGAGTTTCCAAGAGAAAATTTAGAGTTTGGGAAGGTACTAGGATCAGGTGCTTTTGGAAAAGTGAT
GAACGCAACAGCTTATGGAATTAGCAAAACAGGAGTCTCAATCCAGGTTGCCGTCAAAATGCTGAAAGAA
AAAGCAGACAGCTCTGAAAGAGAGGCACTCATGTCAGAACTCAAGATGATGACCCAGCTGGGAAGCCACG
AGAATATTGTGAACCTGCTGGGGGCGTGCACACTGTCAGGACCAATTTACTTGATTTTTGAATACTGTTG
CTATGGTGATCTTCTCAACTATCTAAGAAGTAAAAGAGAAAAATTTCACAGGACTTGGACAGAGATTTTC
AAGGAACACAATTTCAGTTTTTACCCCACTTTCCAATCACATCCAAATTCCAGCATGCCTGGTTCAAGAG
AAGTTCAGATACACCCGGACTCGGATCAAATCTCAGGGCTTCATGGGAATTCATTTCACTCTGAAGATGA
AATTGAATATGAAAACCAAAAAAGGCTGGAAGAAGAGGAGGACTTGAATGTGCTTACATTTGAAGATCTT
CTTTGCTTTGCATATCAAGTTGCCAAAGGAATGGAATTTCTGGAATTTAAGTCGTGTGTTCACAGAGACC
TGGCCGCCAGGAACGTGCTTGTCACCCACGGGAAAGTGGTGAAGATATGTGACTTTGGATTGGCTCGAGA
TATCATGAGTGATTCCAACTATGTTGTCAGGGGCAATGCCCGTCTGCCTGTAAAATGGATGGCCCCCGAA
AGCCTGTTTGAAGGCATCTACACCATTAAGAGTGATGTCTGGTCATATGGAATATTACTGTGGGAAATCT
TCTCACTTGGTGTGAATCCTTACCCTGGCATTCCGGTTGATGCTAACTTCTACAAACTGATTCAAAATGG
ATTTAAAATGGATCAGCCATTTTATGCTACAGAAGAAATATACATTATAATGCAATCCTGCTGGGCTTTT
GACTCAAGGAAACGGCCATCCTTCCCTAATTTGACTTCGTTTTTAGGATGTCAGCTGGCAGATGCAGAAG
AAGCGATGTATCAGAATGTGGATGGCCGTGTTTCGGAATGTCCTCACACCTACCAAAACAGGCGACCTTT
CAGCAGAGAGATGGATTTGGGGCTACTCTCTCCGCAGGCTCAGGTCGAAGATTCGTAGCTCGAGGTTAAC
GAATTCCGCCCCCCCCCCCTAACGTTACTGGCCGAAGCCGCTTGGAATAAGGCCGGTGTGCGTTTGTCTA
TATGTTATTTTCCACCATATTGCCGTCTTTTGGCAATGTGAGGGCCCGGAAACCTGGCCCTGTCTTCTTG
ACGAGCATTCCTAGGGGTCTTTCCCCTCTCGCCAAAGGAATGCAAGGTCTGTTGAATGTCGTGAAGGAAG
CAGTTCCTCTGGAAGCTTCTTGAAGACAAACAACGTCTGTAGCGACCCTTTGCAGGCAGCGGAACCCCCC
ACCTGGCGACAGGTGCCTCTGCGGCCAAAAGCCACGTGTATAAGATACACCTGCAAAGGCGGCACAACCC
CAGTGCCACGTTGTGAGTTGGATAGTTGTGGAAAGAGTCAAATGGCTCTCCTCAAGCGTATTCAACAAGG
GGCTGAAGGATGCCCAGAAGGTACCCCATTGTATGGGATCTGATCTGGGGCCTCGGTGCACATGCTTTAC
ATGTGTTTAGTCGAGGTTAAAAAAACGTCTAGGCCCCCCGAACCACGGGGACGTGGTTTTCCTTTGAAAA
ACACGATGATAATATGGCCACAACCATGGTGAGCAAGGGCGAGGAGCTGTTCACCGGGGTGGTGCCCATC
CTGGTCGAGCTGGACGGCGACGTAAACGGCCACAAGTTCAGCGTGTCTGGCGAGGGCGAGGGCGATGCCA
CCTACGGCAAGCTGACCCTGAAGTTCATCTGCACCACCGGCAAGCTGCCCGTGCCCTGGCCCACCCTCGT
GACCACCCTGACCTACGGCGTGCAGTGCTTCAGCCGCTACCCCGACCACATGAAGCAGCACGACTTCTTC
AAGTCCGCCATGCCCGAAGGCTACGTCCAGGAGCGCACCATCTTCTTCAAGGACGACGGCAACTACAAGA
CCCGCGCCGAGGTGAAGTTCGAGGGCGACACCCTGGTGAACCGCATCGAGCTGAAGGGCATCGACTTCAA
GGAGGACGGCAACATCCTGGGGCACAAGCTGGAGTACAACTACAACAGCCACAACGTCTATATCATGGCC
GACAAGCAGAAGAACGGCATCAAGGCGAACTTCAAGATCCGCCACAACATCGAGGACGGCAGCGTGCAGC
TCGCCGACCACTACCAGCAGAACACCCCCATCGGCGACGGCCCCGTGCTGCTGCCCGACAACCACTACCT
GAGCACCCAGTCCGCCCTGAGCAAAGACCCCAACGAGAAGCGCGATCACATGGTCCTGCTGGAGTTCGTG
ACCGCCGCCGGGATCACTCTCGGCATGGACGAGCTGTACAAGTAATGAATTAATTAAGAATTATCAAGCT
TATCGATACCGTCGACCTGCAGCCAAGCTTATCGATAAAATAAAAGATTTTATTTAGTCTCCAGAAAAAG
GGGGGAATGAAAGACCCCACCTGTAGGTTTGGCAAGCTAGCTTAAGTAACGCCATTTTGCAAGGCATGGA
AAATACATAACTGAGAATAGAGAAGTTCAGATCAAGGTTAGGAACAGAGAGACAGCAGAATATGGGCCAA
ACAGGATATCTGTGGTAAGCAGTTCCTGCCCCGGCTCAGGGCCAAGAACAGATGGTCCCCAGATGCGGTC
CCGCCCTCAGCAGTTTCTAGAGAACCATCAGATGTTTCCAGGGTGCCCCAAGGACCTGAAATGACCCTGT
GCCTTATTTGAACTAACCAATCAGTTCGCTTCTCGCTTCTGTTCGCGCGCTTCTGCTCCCCGAGCTCAAT
AAAAGAGCCCACAACCCCTCACTCGGCGCGCCAGTCCTCCGATAGACTGCGTCGCCCGGGTACCCGTGTA
TCCAATAAACCCTCTTGCAGTTGCATCCGACTTGTGGTCTCGCTGTTCCTTGGGAGGGTCTCCTCTGAGT
GATTGACTACCCGTCAGCGGGGGTCTTTCATGGGTAACAGTTTCTTGAAGTTGGAGAACAACATTCTGAG
GGTAGGAGTCGAATATTAAGTAATCCTGACTCAATTAGCCACTGTTTTGAATCCACATACTCCAATACTC
CTGAAATAGTTCATTATGGACAGCGCAGAAAGAGCTGGGGAGAATTGTGAAATTGTTATCCGCTCACAAT
TCCACACAACATACGAGCCGGAAGCATAAAGTGTAAAGCCTGGGGTGCCTAATGAGTGAGCTAACTCACA
TTAATTGCGTTGCGCTCACTGCCCGCTTTCCAGTCGGGAAACCTGTCGTGCCAGCTGCATTAATGAATCG
GCCAACGCGCGGGGAGAGGCGGTTTGCGTATTGGGCGCTCTTCCGCTTCCTCGCTCACTGACTCGCTGCG
CTCGGTCGTTCGGCTGCGGCGAGCGGTATCAGCTCACTCAAAGGCGGTAATACGGTTATCCACAGAATCA
GGGGATAACGCAGGAAAGAACATGTGAGCAAAAGGCCAGCAAAAGGCCAGGAACCGTAAAAAGGCCGCGT
TGCTGGCGTTTTTCCATAGGCTCCGCCCCCCTGACGAGCATCACAAAAATCGACGCTCAAGTCAGAGGTG
GCGAAACCCGACAGGACTATAAAGATACCAGGCGTTTCCCCCTGGAAGCTCCCTCGTGCGCTCTCCTGTT
CCGACCCTGCCGCTTACCGGATACCTGTCCGCCTTTCTCCCTTCGGGAAGCGTGGCGCTTTCTCATAGCT
CACGCTGTAGGTATCTCAGTTCGGTGTAGGTCGTTCGCTCCAAGCTGGGCTGTGTGCACGAACCCCCCGT
TCAGCCCGACCGCTGCGCCTTATCCGGTAACTATCGTCTTGAGTCCAACCCGGTAAGACACGACTTATCG
CCACTGGCAGCAGCCACTGGTAACAGGATTAGCAGAGCGAGGTATGTAGGCGGTGCTACAGAGTTCTTGA
AGTGGTGGCCTAACTACGGCTACACTAGAAGAACAGTATTTGGTATCTGCGCTCTGCTGAAGCCAGTTAC
CTTCGGAAAAAGAGTTGGTAGCTCTTGATCCGGCAAACAAACCACCGCTGGTAGCGGTGGTTTTTTTGTT
TGCAAGCAGCAGATTACGCGCAGAAAAAAAGGATCTCAAGAAGATCCTTTGATCTTTTCTACGGGGTCTG
ACGCTCAGTGGAACGAAAACTCACGTTAAGGGATTTTGGTCATGAGATTATCAAAAAGGATCTTCACCTA
GATCCTTTTAAATTAAAAATGAAGTTTTAAATCAATCTAAAGTATATATGAGTAAACTTGGTCTGACAGT
TACCAATGCTTAATCAGTGAGGCACCTATCTCAGCGATCTGTCTATTTCGTTCATCCATAGTTGCCTGAC
TCCCCGTCGTGTAGATAACTACGATACGGGAGGGCTTACCATCTGGCCCCAGTGCTGCAATGATACCGCG
AGACCCACGCTCACCGGCTCCAGATTTATCAGCAATAAACCAGCCAGCCGGAAGGGCCGAGCGCAGAAGT
GGTCCTGCAACTTTATCCGCCTCCATCCAGTCTATTAATTGTTGCCGGGAAGCTAGAGTAAGTAGTTCGC
CAGTTAATAGTTTGCGCAACGTTGTTGCCATTGCTACAGGCATCGTGGTGTCACGCTCGTCGTTTGGTAT
GGCTTCATTCAGCTCCGGTTCCCAACGATCAAGGCGAGTTACATGATCCCCCATGTTGTGCAAAAAAGCG
GTTAGCTCCTTCGGTCCTCCGATCGTTGTCAGAAGTAAGTTGGCCGCAGTGTTATCACTCATGGTTATGG
CAGCACTGCATAATTCTCTTACTGTCATGCCATCCGTAAGATGCTTTTCTGTGACTGGTGAGTACTCAAC
CAAGTCATTCTGAGAATAGTGTATGCGGCGACCGAGTTGCTCTTGCCCGGCGTCAATACGGGATAATACC
GCGCCACATAGCAGAACTTTAAAAGTGCTCATCATTGGAAAACGTTCTTCGGGGCGAAAACTCTCAAGGA
TCTTACCGCTGTTGAGATCCAGTTCGATGTAACCCACTCGTGCACCCAACTGATCTTCAGCATCTTTTAC
TTTCACCAGCGTTTCTGGGTGAGCAAAAACAGGAAGGCAAAATGCCGCAAAAAAGGGAATAAGGGCGACA
CGGAAATGTTGAATACTCATACTCTTCCTTTTTCAATATTATTGAAGCATTTATCAGGGTTATTGTCTCA
TGAGCGGATACATATTTGAATGTATTTAGAAAAATAAACAAATAGGGGTTCCGCGCACATTTCCCCGAAA
AGTGCCACCTGACGTCTAAGAAACCATTATTATCATGACATTAACCTATAAAAATAGGCGTATCACGAGG
CCCTTTCGTCTCGCGCGTTTCGGTGATGACGGTGAAAACCTCTGACACATGCAGCTCCCGGAGACGGTCA
CAGCTTGTCTGTAAGCGGATGCCGGGAGCAGACAAGCCCGTCAGGGCGCGTCAGCGGGTGTTGGCGGGTG
TCGGGGCTGGCTTAACTATGCGGCATCAGAGCAGATTGTACTGAGAGTGCACCATATGCGGTGTGAAATA
CCGCACAGATGCGTAAGGAGAAAATACCGCATCAGGCGCCATTCGCCATTCAGGCTGCGCAACTGTTGGG
AAGGGCGATCGGTGCGGGCCTCTTCGCTATTACGCCAGCTGGCGAAAGGGGGATGTGCTGCAAGGCGATT
AAGTTGGGTAACGCCAGGGTTTTCCCAGTCACGACGTTGTAAAACGACGGCGCAAGGAATGGTGCATGCA
AGGAGATGGCGCCCAACAGTCCCCCGGCCACGGGGCCTGCCACCATACCCACGCCGAAACAAGCGCTCAT
GAGCCCGAAGTGGCGAGCCCGATCTTCCCCATCGGTGATGTCGGCGATATAGGCGCCAGCAACCGCACCT
GTGGCGCCGGTGATGCCGGCCACGATGCGTCCGGCGTAGAGGCGATTAGTCCAATTTGTTAAAGACAGGA
TATCAGTGGTCCAGGCTCTAGTTTTGACTCAACAATATCACCAGCTGAAGCCTATAGAGTACGAGCCATA
GATAAAATAAAAGATTTTATTTAGTCTCCAGAAAAAGGGGGGA
Features (pLannotate 1.2.2; 20 found; start..end, strand, type, name):
    580..921     +  misc_feature   MESV Ψ: packaging signal of murine embryonic stem cell virus
    988..1404    +  CDS            gag (truncated): truncated Moloney murine leukemia virus (MMLV) gag gene lacking the start codon
   1417..4395    +  CDS            FLT3: FLT3_HUMAN - Also known as CD135, FLK2, STK1. Experimental evidence at protein level: Swiss-Prot protein existence level 1. Tyrosine-protein kinase that acts as cell-surface receptor for the cytokine FLT3LG and regulates differentiation, proliferation and survival of hematopoietic progenitor cells and of dendritic cells. Promotes phosphorylation of SHC1 and AKT1, and activation of the downstream effector MTOR. Promotes activation of RAS signaling and phosphorylation of downstream kinases, including MAPK1/ERK2 and/or MAPK3/ERK1. Promotes phosphorylation of FES, FER, PTPN6/SHP, PTPN11/SHP-2, PLC
   4520..4982    +  misc_feature   IRES: internal ribosome entry site (IRES) of the encephalomyocarditis virus (EMCV)
   4996..5715    +  CDS            EGFP: the original enhanced GFP (Yang et al., 1996) mammalian codon-optimized
   5732..5758    +  misc_feature   MCS (fragment): pBluescript multiple cloning site
   5817..6331    +  LTR            3' LTR: 3' long terminal repeat from murine embryonic stem cell virus
   6493..6509    -  protein_bind   lac operator: The lac repressor binds to the lac operator to inhibit transcription in E. coli. This inhibition can be relieved by adding lactose or isopropyl-β-D-thiogalactopyranoside (IPTG). lac repressor encoded by lacI
   6517..6547    -  promoter       lac promoter: promoter for the E. coli lac operon
   6562..6583    -  protein_bind   CAP binding site: CAP binding activates transcription in the presence of cAMP. E. coli catabolite activator protein
   6596..6688    -  CDS            lacI (fragment): lac repressor; lacI; The lac repressor binds to the lac operator to inhibit transcription in E. coli. This inhibition can be relieved by adding lactose or isopropyl-β-D-thiogalactopyranoside (IPTG).
   6871..7459    -  rep_origin     ori: high-copy-number ColE1/pMB1/pBR322/pUC origin of replication
   7630..8490    -  CDS            AmpR: β-lactamase; bla; confers resistance to ampicillin, carbenicillin, and related antibiotics
   8491..8595    -  promoter       AmpR promoter: bla
   8690..8725    +  CDS            rop (fragment): Rop protein, which maintains plasmids at low copy number; rop
   8827..8926    +  misc_feature   bom (fragment): basis of mobility region from pBR322
   8932..9081    -  CDS            lacZα (fragment): LacZα fragment of β-galactosidase; lacZ fragment
   9081..9282    -  CDS            TcR (fragment): tetracycline efflux protein; tet; confers resistance to tetracycline
   9283..9381    +  CDS            env (fragment): murine leukemia virus gPr80 envelope polyprotein precursor; env; proteolytically cleaved into gp70SU and p15TM subunits
   9423..516     +  LTR            5' LTR (across the origin): 5' long terminal repeat from murine embryonic stem cell virus
