[The description below was written by a language model from this plasmid's Addgene catalogue record and pLannotate feature annotations shown in this document.]
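Description:
FLT3-MSCV-IRES-GFP is a 9.4 kb gammaretroviral expression plasmid built on the MSCV-IRES-GFP backbone and designed to deliver wild-type human FLT3 (also known as CD135 or FLK2) into mammalian cells. In bacteria it replicates from a high-copy ColE1/pUC-type origin and is selected with ampicillin through the β-lactamase gene. The backbone also carries several non-functional remnants of earlier cloning vectors, including fragments of lacI, rop, bom, lacZα, the tetracycline resistance gene and a short piece of viral env, along with a lac promoter/operator segment.

The retroviral cassette is flanked by 5′ and 3′ long terminal repeats from murine embryonic stem cell virus, with the 5′ LTR spanning the plasmid's numbering origin. Downstream of the 5′ LTR lie the Ψ packaging signal and a truncated gag segment lacking its start codon, which together promote efficient encapsidation of the genomic RNA when gag-pol and env are supplied in trans by packaging cells. The LTR serves as the promoter for a single bicistronic transcript. The roughly 3 kb FLT3 open reading frame, derived from a Gateway donor clone, is translated cap-dependently, while an encephalomyocarditis virus IRES drives translation of EGFP from the same message. GFP fluorescence therefore marks transduced cells that are expressing the transgene and allows them to be tracked or sorted without drug selection.

FLT3 encodes a receptor tyrosine kinase that responds to FLT3 ligand and regulates the survival, proliferation and differentiation of hematopoietic progenitors and dendritic cells. The record states only that the construct is meant for expressing wild-type FLT3 in mammalian cells.
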