Addgene plasmid #184778: FLT3-MSCV-IRES-GFP
Purpose: Expresses wildtype FLT3 in mammalian cells
Depositing lab: Timothy Ley. Depositing organization: Washington University in Saint Louis.
Backbone
  Vector backbone: MSCV-IRES-GFP
  Backbone size w/o insert (bp): 6441
  Total vector size (bp): 9423
  Vector type: Mammalian Expression, Retroviral
Growth in bacteria
  Bacterial resistance: Ampicillin, 100 μg/mL
  Growth temperature: 37°C
  Growth strain: NEB Stable
  Copy number: High Copy
Gene/Insert
  Gene/Insert name: FLT3 (alt names: CD135; FLK2)
  Species: H. sapiens (human)
  Insert size (bp): 2982
  GenBank ID: NM_004119.3
  Entrez Gene: FLT3 (a.k.a. CD135, FLK-2, FLK2, STK1)
  Promoter: MSCV
  Cloning method: Unknown
  Sequencing primers: 5′ CCCTTGAACCTCCTCGTTCGACC; 3′ GCATTCCTTTGGCGAGAG
Resource information
  A portion of this plasmid was derived from a plasmid made by: FLT3 from pDONR223-FLT3 plasmid (https://www.addgene.org/23895/)
Terms and licenses: Academic/Nonprofit Terms; Industry Terms: Not Available to Industry
How to cite: FLT3-MSCV-IRES-GFP was a gift from Timothy Ley (Addgene plasmid # 184778 ; http://n2t.net/addgene:184778 ; RRID:Addgene_184778)
