>Addgene plasmid #184778 | FLT3-MSCV-IRES-GFP | depositor partial sequence | sequence record 358597 | Sequenced with MSCV primer (CCCTTGAACCTCCTCGTTCGACC)
TCACTCCTTCTCTAGGCGCCGGAATTAGATCTATGCCGGCGTTGGCGCGCGACGGCGGCCAGCTGCCGCT
GCTCGTTGTTTTTTCTGCAATGATATTTGGGACTATTACAAATCAAGATCTGCCTGTGATCAAGTGTGTT
TTAATCAATCATAAGAACAATGATTCATCAGTGGGGAAGTCATCATCATATCCCATGGTATCAGAATCCC
CGGAAGACCTCGGGTGTGCGTTGAGACCCCAGAGCTCAGGGACAGTGTACGAAGCTGCCGCTGTGGAAGT
GGATGTATCTGCTTCCATCACACTGCAAGTGCTGGTCGATGCCCCAGGGAACATTTCCTGTCTCTGGGTC
TTTAAGCACAGCTCCCTGAATTGCCAGCCACATTTTGATTTACAAAACAGAGGAGTTGTTTCCATGGTCA
TTTTGAAAATGACAGAAACCCAAGCTGGAGAATACCTACTTTTTATTCAGAGTGAAGCTACCAATTACAC
AATATTGTTTACAGTGAGTATAAGAAATACCCTGCTTTACACATTAAGAAGACCTTACTTTAGAAAAATG
GAAAACCAGGACGCCCTGGTCTGCATATCTGAGAGCGTTCCAGAGCCGATCGTGGAATGGGTGCTTTGCG
ATTCACAGGGGGAAAGCTGTAAAGAAGAAAGTCCAGCTGTTGTTAAAAAGGAGGAAAAAGTGCTTCATGA
ATTATTTGGGATGGACATAAGGTGCTGTGCCAGAAATGAACTGGGCAGGGAATGCACCAGGCTGTTCACA
ATAGATCTAAATCAAACTCCTCAGACCACATTGCCACAATTA
