>Addgene plasmid #184778 | FLT3-MSCV-IRES-GFP | depositor partial sequence | sequence record 358598 | Sequenced with reverse primer from IRES (GCATTCCTTTGGCGAGAG)
GGGCCAGGTTTCCGGGCCCTCACATTGCCAAAAGACGGCAATATGGTGGAAAATAACATATAGACAAACG
CACACCGGCCTTATTCCAAGCGGCTTCGGCCAGTAACGTTAGGGGGGGGGGGCGGAATTCGTTAACCTCG
AGCTNCGAATCTTCGACCTGAGCCTGCGGAGAGAGTAGCCCCAAATCCATCTCTCTGCTGAAAGGTCGCC
TGTTTTGGTAGGTGTGAGGACATTCCGAAACACGGCCATCCACATTCTGATACATCGCTTCTTCTGCATC
TGCCAGCTGACATCCTAAAAACGAAGTCAAATTAGGGAAGGATGGCCGTTTCCTTGAGTCAAAAGCCCAG
CAGGATTGCATTATAATGTATATTTCTTCTGTAGCATAAAATGGCTGATCCATTTTAAATCCATTTTGAA
TCAGTTTGTAGAAGTTAGCATCAACCGGAATGCCAGGGTAAGGATTCACACCAAGTGAGAAGATTTCCCA
CAGTAATATTCCATATGACCAGACATCACTCTTAATGGTGTAGATGCCTTCAAACAGGCTTTCGGGGGCC
ATCCATTTTACAGGCAGACGGGCATTGCCCCTGACAACATAGTTGGAATCACTCATGATATCTCGAGCCA
ATCCAAAGTCACATATCTTCACCACTTTCCCGTGGGTGACAAGCACGTTCCTGGCGGCCAGGTCTCTGTG
AACACACGACTTAAATTCCAGAAATTCCATTCCTTTGGCAACTTGATATGCAAAGCAAAGAAGATCTTCA
AATGTAAGCACATTCAAGTCCTCCTCTTCTTCCAGCCTTTTTTGGTTTTCATATTCAATTTCATCTTCAG
AGTGAAATGAATTCCCATGAAGCCCTGAGATTTGATCCGAGTCCGGGTGTATCTGAACTTCTCTTGAACC
AGGCATGCTGGAATTTGG
